Addgene plasmid #80874: pcDNA3-ALK3 Q233D
Purpose: mammalian expression of ALK3 Q233D
Depositing lab: Aristidis Moustakas. Depositing organization: Uppsala University, Institute of Medical Biochemistry and Microbiology (IMBIM). Publication: The protein kinase LKB1 negatively regulates bone morphogenetic protein receptor signaling. Raja E, Tzavlaki K, Vuilleumier R, Edlund K, Kahata K, Zieba A, Moren A, Watanabe Y, Voytyuk I, Botling J, Soderberg O, Micke P, Pyrowolakis G, Heldin CH, Moustakas A. Oncotarget. 2016 Jan 12;7(2):1120-43. doi: 10.18632/oncotarget.6683. PubMed 26701726.
Backbone
  Vector backbone: pcDNA3
  Vector type: Mammalian Expression
Growth in bacteria
  Bacterial resistance: Ampicillin, 100 μg/mL
  Growth temperature: 37°C
  Growth strain: DH5alpha
  Copy number: High Copy
Gene/Insert
  Gene/Insert name: ALK3 (alt names: BMPR1A; bone morphogenetic protein receptor type 1A)
  Species: H. sapiens (human)
  Mutation: Q233D (constitutively active)
  Entrez Gene: BMPR1A (a.k.a. 10q23del, ACVRLK3, ALK-3, ALK3, BMPR-1A, CD292, SKR5)
  Promoter: CMV
  Tag / fusion protein: HA (C terminal on backbone)
  Cloning method: Restriction Enzyme; 5′ cloning site EcoRI (not destroyed); 3′ cloning site XhoI (not destroyed)
  Sequencing primers: 5′ CMV-F; 3′ BGH-rev
Terms and licenses: Academic/Nonprofit Terms; Industry Terms: Not Available to Industry
Depositor comments: This plasmid contains a P2A mutation compared to NM_004329.2 and SL insertion after the c-terminal HA tag. The depositor states that these discrepancies do not affect plasmid function.
How to cite: pcDNA3-ALK3 Q233D was a gift from Aristidis Moustakas (Addgene plasmid # 80874 ; http://n2t.net/addgene:80874 ; RRID:Addgene_80874)
