[The description below was written by a language model from this plasmid's Addgene catalogue record.]
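Description:
pcDNA3-ALK3 Q233D is a mammalian expression plasmid built on the pcDNA3 backbone that drives expression of a constitutively active form of human ALK3, also known as BMPR1A (bone morphogenetic protein receptor type 1A). It is maintained in E. coli as a high-copy plasmid under ampicillin selection. The record does not include a feature table, so other backbone elements are not itemised. However, the listed BGH reverse sequencing primer is consistent with the bovine growth hormone polyadenylation signal that normally lies downstream of the pcDNA3 cloning site. No mammalian selection marker is listed in the record.

The ALK3 coding sequence was inserted between EcoRI and XhoI sites, both of which remain intact, and is transcribed from the strong constitutive CMV promoter. The receptor carries a C-terminal HA epitope tag supplied by the backbone, which allows detection or immunoprecipitation with anti-HA antibodies. The Q233D substitution makes this type I serine/threonine kinase receptor constitutively active, so its expression should switch on downstream BMP signalling without added ligand. The depositor notes two departures from the reference transcript: a P2A amino-acid change and a two-residue Ser-Leu insertion after the HA tag. Both are reported not to affect function.

The stated purpose is mammalian expression of ALK3 Q233D. The associated study concerns negative regulation of BMP receptor signalling by the kinase LKB1, which fits use of the plasmid in transfection experiments to activate the BMP pathway and test how regulators act on the receptor.
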