>Addgene plasmid #80874 | pcDNA3-ALK3 Q233D | addgene partial sequence | sequence record 157454 | CMV-F 5'-CGCAAATGGGCGGTAGGCGTG-3'
TAGCGAGCTCTCTGGCTACTAGAGAACCCACTGCTTACTGGCTTATCGAAATTAATACGACTCACTATAG
GGAGACCCAAGCTTGGTACCGAGCTCGGATCCACTAGTAACGGCCGCCAGTGTGCTGGAATTCGCCATGG
CTCAGCTATACATTTACATCAGATTATTGGGAGCCTATTTGTTCATCATTTCTCGTGTTCAAGGACAGAA
TCTGGATAGTATGCTTCATGGCACTGGGATGAAATCAGACTCCGACCAGAAAAAGTCAGAAAATGGAGTA
ACCTTAGCACCAGAGGATACCTTGCCTTTTTTAAAGTGCTATTGCTCAGGGCACTGTCCAGATGATGCTA
TTAATAACACATGCATAACTAATGGACATTGCTTTGCCATCATAGAAGAAGATGACCAGGGAGAAACCAC
ATTAGCTTCAGGGTGTATGAAATATGAAGGATCTGATTTTCAGTGCAAAGATTCTCCAAAAGCCCAGCTA
CGCCGGACAATAGAATGTTGTCGGACCAATTTATGTAACCAGTATTTGCAACCCACACTGCCCCCTGTTG
TCATAGGTCCGTTTTTTGATGGCAGCATTCGATGGCTGGTTTTGCTCATTTCTATGGCTGTCTGCATAAT
TGCTATGATCATCTTCTCCAGCTGCTTTTGTTACAAACATTATTGCAAGAGCATCTCAAGCAGACGTCGT
TACAATCGTGATTTGGAACAGGATGAAGCATTTATTCCAGTTGGAGAATCACTAAAAGACCTTATTGACC
AGTCACAAAGTTCTGGTAGTGGGTCTGGACTACCTTTATTGGTTCAGCGAACTATCGCGAAAGATATCCA
GATGGTCCGGCAAGTTGGTAAAGGCCGATATGGAGAAGTATGGATGGGCAAATGGCGTGGCGAAA
