>Addgene plasmid #80874 | pcDNA3-ALK3 Q233D | addgene partial sequence | sequence record 157455 | BGH-rev 5'-TAGAAGGCACAGTCGAGG-3'
AGGTGNACTATAGAATAGGGCCCTCTAGAGTCGACCTAGAGGCTAGCATAATCAGGAACATCATACGGAT
AACCCTCGAGGATTTTTACATCTTGGGATTCAACCATCTTGGCAAGCGTCTTCTTAATTCTCAATGCTGT
GAGTCTGGAGGCTGGATTGTGGGCCCAGCATTCTGACATTAGCTTCAAAACTGCTCGTAGACATTCATCA
CTGTTCCACCGATTAGACACAATTGGCCGCAAACGTTTGACACACACAACCTCACGCATATCTTCGTATG
ACGGATCACTCGGTACCATGTTGTAATATGGCAATTGGTATTCTTCCACGATCCCTCCTGTGATACAACG
ACGAGCCATCTCCCAAATGATTAGGCCGAAGCTGTAGATGTCAGCCATGATGTAGGGCTGGAAGTGGTTT
TTGTTCAGGCTTTCGTCCAGCACTTCGGGAGCCATGTAGCGTTTGGTGCCCACCCTGGTATTCAAGGGCA
CATCAACTTCATTTGTGTCACTGTTGAATTTAACAGCAAGGCCCAGGTCAGCAATGCAGCAACTCCCATT
TTTCTTGATGAGGATGTTTTTGCTCTTTAGGTCTCGATGAGCAATTGCGGGCTTTCCTTGGGTGCCATAA
ATTTCTGTGTGCAGGTGGCACAGACCACAGGCAGCTGAATAAGCCAATTTAAGCAGGGCTCTGGTGTCCA
GTGTAGCACATTTCAGGAAGTCATAGAGAGATCCATTTTCATGGTAATCAGTAATCAAATAGAGCTGAGT
CCAGGAACCTGTACCTTTAATGTCTGCCGCTATGAAACCAAGTATGTTTTCATGGCGCATTAGCACAGTT
TGGTAGATTTCTGTTTCTCGAAACCAGCTGGCTTCTTCAGTGGTAAAGAATACTTTCACCGCCACTTT
